Addgene plasmid #211433: pRSF-DUET-C17orf53_1-87-Strep
Purpose: bacterial expression of the N-terminal amino acids 1-87 of human C17orf53 C-terminally fused to a Strep-Tag
Depositing lab: Helmut Pospiech. Depositing organization: Leibniz Institute on Aging - Fritz Lipmann Institute (FLI).
Backbone
  Vector backbone: pRSFDuet-1
  Backbone manufacturer: Novagen
  Vector type: Bacterial Expression
Growth in bacteria
  Bacterial resistance: Kanamycin, 50 μg/mL
  Growth temperature: 37°C
  Growth strain: DH5alpha
  Copy number: High Copy
Gene/Insert
  Gene/Insert name: C17orf53 (alt names: HROB; MCM8IP)
  Species: H. sapiens (human)
  Mutation: Deletion of aa 88-646
  Entrez Gene: HROB (a.k.a. C17orf53, MCM8IP)
  Tag / fusion protein: Strep-Tag (C terminal on insert)
  Cloning method: Restriction Enzyme; 5′ cloning site NcoI (not destroyed); 3′ cloning site NdeI (not destroyed)
Terms and licenses: Academic/Nonprofit Terms; Industry Terms: Not Available to Industry
Depositor comments: generated by Julia Kutz (Leibniz Institute on Aging - Fritz Lipmann Institute, D-07745 Jena, Germany)
How to cite: pRSF-DUET-C17orf53_1-87-Strep was a gift from Helmut Pospiech (Addgene plasmid # 211433 ; http://n2t.net/addgene:211433 ; RRID:Addgene_211433)
