[The description below was written by a language model from this plasmid's Addgene catalogue record and pLannotate feature annotations shown in this document.]
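Description:
pRSF-DUET-C17orf53_1-87-Strep is a bacterial expression plasmid built on the Novagen pRSFDuet-1 backbone for producing a short N-terminal fragment of the human protein C17orf53 (also called HROB or MCM8IP) in E. coli. It replicates from the RSF1030 origin, which is recorded as high copy and is compatible with other common plasmid origins, so it can be maintained alongside additional expression vectors in the same cell. Selection is by kanamycin through an aminoglycoside phosphotransferase (KanR) gene. The sequenced record is about 3.9 kb.

The insert encodes amino acids 1-87 of HROB, with residues 88-646 deleted, fused at its C terminus to a Strep-Tag II for capture on Strep-Tactin resin. It was cloned between NcoI and NdeI. In the Duet design these sites lie in the first and second cloning regions, which is consistent with the feature table showing only one T7 promoter rather than two. Transcription is driven by that T7 promoter under control of a lac operator, with a T7 gene 10 ribosome binding site upstream and a T7 terminator downstream. The plasmid-borne lacI gene supplies repressor, so expression is IPTG-inducible in hosts that provide T7 RNA polymerase. A partial S-Tag annotation lies downstream of the Strep-Tag and is probably residual backbone sequence. The record does not say whether it is translated. The short TcR, SET1 and CAP-site hits also appear to be backbone remnants or incidental matches.

HROB is a DNA-binding factor that recruits the MCM8-MCM9 helicase to DNA damage sites during homologous recombination. The construct is intended for recombinant production and affinity purification of its N-terminal region. The record does not specify the downstream experiments.
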