Features (pLannotate 1.2.2; 17 found; start..end, strand, type, name):
      5..23      +  promoter       T7 promoter: promoter for bacteriophage T7 RNA polymerase
     24..48      +  protein_bind   lac operator: The lac repressor binds to the lac operator to inhibit transcription in E. coli. This inhibition can be relieved by adding lactose or isopropyl-β-D-thiogalactopyranoside (IPTG). lac repressor encoded by lacI
     63..85      +  RBS            RBS: efficient ribosome binding site from bacteriophage T7 gene 10 (Olins and Rangwala, 1989)
     92..352     +  CDS            HROB (fragment): HROB_HUMAN - Also known as C17orf53. Experimental evidence at protein level: Swiss-Prot protein existence level 1. DNA-binding protein involved in homologous recombination that acts by recruiting the MCM8-MCM9 helicase complex to sites of DNA damage to promote DNA repair synthesis. From Homo sapiens (Human).
    353..375     +  CDS            Strep-Tag II (fragment): peptide that binds Strep-Tactin®, an engineered form of streptavidin
    453..494     +  CDS            S-Tag (fragment): affinity and epitope tag derived from pancreatic ribonuclease A
    524..541     +  CDS            SET1 (fragment): solubility-enhancement tag derived from T7 phage gene 10B
    549..596     +  terminator     T7 terminator: transcription terminator for bacteriophage T7 RNA polymerase
    760..817     +  promoter       AmpR promoter (fragment): bla
    826..1641    -  CDS            KanR: aminoglycoside phosphotransferase; aph(3')-Ia; confers resistance to kanamycin in bacteria or G418 (Geneticin®) in eukaryotes
   1642..1733    -  promoter       AmpR promoter: bla
   1749..2498    -  rep_origin     RSF ori: Plasmids containing the RSF 1030 origin of replication can be propagated in E. coli cells that contain additional plasmids with compatible origins.
   2581..2645    -  CDS            TcR (fragment): tetracycline efflux protein; tet; confers resistance to tetracycline
   2660..2681    -  protein_bind   CAP binding site: CAP binding activates transcription in the presence of cAMP. E. coli catabolite activator protein
   2694..3776    -  CDS            lacI: lac repressor; lacI; The lac repressor binds to the lac operator to inhibit transcription in E. coli. This inhibition can be relieved by adding lactose or isopropyl-β-D-thiogalactopyranoside (IPTG).
   3777..3854    -  promoter       lacI promoter: lacI
   3862..2       -  CDS            TcR (fragment) (across the origin): tetracycline efflux protein; tet; confers resistance to tetracycline
>Addgene plasmid #211433 | pRSF-DUET-C17orf53_1-87-Strep | addgene full sequence | sequence record 420530 | Addgene NGS Result
AAATTAATACGACTCACTATAGGGGAATTGTGAGCGGATAACAATTCCCCTGTAGAAATAATTTTGTTTA
ACTTTAATAAGGAGATATACCATGGCGTGCAGTTTGCAGAAGCTGTTTGCTGTGGAAGAGGAGTTTGAAG
ATGAGGATTTCTTGTCTGCTGTGGAGGATGCAGAGAACCGGTTTACTGGCTCACTGCCTGTGAATGCTGG
GCGCCTGAGACCTGTCTCTTCTAGGCCACAGGAGACTGTGCAGGCACAGTCCTCCAGGCTGCTGCTGTTA
CACCCCACTGCTCCCTCAGAGGCTTTGGGCCTGCCAGACTTGGACCTCTGCCTCCCTGCCTCCAGCACGC
CCTGGAGCCACCCGCAGTTCGAAAAATGACATATGTATGGCAGATCTCAATTGGATATCGGCCGGCCACG
CGATCGCTGACGTCGGTACCCTCGAGTCTGGTAAAGAAACCGCTGCTGCGAAATTTGAACGCCAGCACAT
GGACTCGTCTACTAGCGCAGCTTAATTAACCTAGGCTGCTGCCACCGCTGAGCAATAACTAGCATAACCC
CTTGGGGCCTCTAAACGGGTCTTGAGGGGTTTTTTGCTGAAACCTCAGGCATTTGAGAAGCACACGGTCA
CACTGCTTCCGGTAGTCAATAAACCGGTAAACCAGCAATAGACATAAGCGGCTATTTAACGACCCTGCCC
TGAACCGACGACAAGCTGACGACCGGGTCTCCGCAAGTGGCACTTTTCGGGGAAATGTGCGCGGAACCCC
TATTTGTTTATTTTTCTAAATACATTCAAATATGTATCCGCTCATGAATTAATTCTTAGAAAAACTCATC
GAGCATCAAATGAAACTGCAATTTATTCATATCAGGATTATCAATACCATATTTTTGAAAAAGCCGTTTC
TGTAATGAAGGAGAAAACTCACCGAGGCAGTTCCATAGGATGGCAAGATCCTGGTATCGGTCTGCGATTC
CGACTCGTCCAACATCAATACAACCTATTAATTTCCCCTCGTCAAAAATAAGGTTATCAAGTGAGAAATC
ACCATGAGTGACGACTGAATCCGGTGAGAATGGCAAAAGTTTATGCATTTCTTTCCAGACTTGTTCAACA
GGCCAGCCATTACGCTCGTCATCAAAATCACTCGCATCAACCAAACCGTTATTCATTCGTGATTGCGCCT
GAGCGAGACGAAATACGCGGTCGCTGTTAAAAGGACAATTACAAACAGGAATCGAATGCAACCGGCGCAG
GAACACTGCCAGCGCATCAACAATATTTTCACCTGAATCAGGATATTCTTCTAATACCTGGAATGCTGTT
TTCCCGGGGATCGCAGTGGTGAGTAACCATGCATCATCAGGAGTACGGATAAAATGCTTGATGGTCGGAA
GAGGCATAAATTCCGTCAGCCAGTTTAGTCTGACCATCTCATCTGTAACATCATTGGCAACGCTACCTTT
GCCATGTTTCAGAAACAACTCTGGCGCATCGGGCTTCCCATACAATCGATAGATTGTCGCACCTGATTGC
CCGACATTATCGCGAGCCCATTTATACCCATATAAATCAGCATCCATGTTGGAATTTAATCGCGGCCTAG
AGCAAGACGTTTCCCGTTGAATATGGCTCATACTCTTCCTTTTTCAATATTATTGAAGCATTTATCAGGG
TTATTGTCTCATGAGCGGATACATATTTGAATGTATTTAGAAAAATAAACAAATAGGCATGCAGCGCTCT
TCCGCTTCCTCGCTCACTGACTCGCTACGCTCGGTCGTTCGACTGCGGCGAGCGGTGTCAGCTCACTCAA
AAGCGGTAATACGGTTATCCACAGAATCAGGGGATAAAGCCGGAAAGAACATGTGAGCAAAAAGCAAAGC
ACCGGAAGAAGCCAACGCCGCAGGCGTTTTTCCATAGGCTCCGCCCCCCTGACGAGCATCACAAAAATCG
ACGCTCAAGCCAGAGGTGGCGAAACCCGACAGGACTATAAAGATACCAGGCGTTTCCCCCTGGAAGCTCC
CTCGTGCGCTCTCCTGTTCCGACCCTGCCGCTTACCGGATACCTGTCCGCCTTTCTCCCTTCGGGAAGCG
TGGCGCTTTCTCATAGCTCACGCTGTTGGTATCTCAGTTCGGTGTAGGTCGTTCGCTCCAAGCTGGGCTG
TGTGCACGAACCCCCCGTTCAGCCCGACCGCTGCGCCTTATCCGGTAACTATCGTCTTGAGTCCAACCCG
GTAAGACACGACTTATCGCCACTGGCAGCAGCCATTGGTAACTGATTTAGAGGACTTTGTCTTGAAGTTA
TGCACCTGTTAAGGCTAAACTGAAAGAACAGATTTTGGTGAGTGCGGTCCTCCAACCCACTTACCTTGGT
TCAAAGAGTTGGTAGCTCAGCGAACCTTGAGAAAACCACCGTTGGTAGCGGTGGTTTTTCTTTATTTATG
AGATGATGAATCAATCGGTCTATCAAGTCAACGAACAGCTATTCCGTTACTCTAGATTTCAGTGCAATTT
ATCTCTTCAAATGTAGCACCTGAAGTCAGCCCCATACGATATAAGTTGTAATTCTCATGTTAGTCATGCC
CCGCGCCCACCGGAAGGAGCTGACTGGGTTGAAGGCTCTCAAGGGCATCGGTCGAGATCCCGGTGCCTAA
TGAGTGAGCTAACTTACATTAATTGCGTTGCGCTCACTGCCCGCTTTCCAGTCGGGAAACCTGTCGTGCC
AGCTGCATTAATGAATCGGCCAACGCGCGGGGAGAGGCGGTTTGCGTATTGGGCGCCAGGGTGGTTTTTC
TTTTCACCAGTGAGACGGGCAACAGCTGATTGCCCTTCACCGCCTGGCCCTGAGAGAGTTGCAGCAAGCG
GTCCACGCTGGTTTGCCCCAGCAGGCGAAAATCCTGTTTGATGGTGGTTAACGGCGGGATATAACATGAG
CTGTCTTCGGTATCGTCGTATCCCACTACCGAGATGTCCGCACCAACGCGCAGCCCGGACTCGGTAATGG
CGCGCATTGCGCCCAGCGCCATCTGATCGTTGGCAACCAGCATCGCAGTGGGAACGATGCCCTCATTCAG
CATTTGCATGGTTTGTTGAAAACCGGACATGGCACTCCAGTCGCCTTCCCGTTCCGCTATCGGCTGAATT
TGATTGCGAGTGAGATATTTATGCCAGCCAGCCAGACGCAGACGCGCCGAGACAGAACTTAATGGGCCCG
CTAACAGCGCGATTTGCTGGTGACCCAATGCGACCAGATGCTCCACGCCCAGTCGCGTACCGTCTTCATG
GGAGAAAATAATACTGTTGATGGGTGTCTGGTCAGAGACATCAAGAAATAACGCCGGAACATTAGTGCAG
GCAGCTTCCACAGCAATGGCATCCTGGTCATCCAGCGGATAGTTAATGATCAGCCCACTGACGCGTTGCG
CGAGAAGATTGTGCACCGCCGCTTTACAGGCTTCGACGCCGCTTCGTTCTACCATCGACACCACCACGCT
GGCACCCAGTTGATCGGCGCGAGATTTAATCGCCGCGACAATTTGCGACGGCGCGTGCAGGGCCAGACTG
GAGGTGGCAACGCCAATCAGCAACGACTGTTTGCCCGCCAGTTGTTGTGCCACGCGGTTGGGAATGTAAT
TCAGCTCCGCCATCGCCGCTTCCACTTTTTCCCGCGTTTTCGCAGAAACGTGGCTGGCCTGGTTCACCAC
GCGGGAAACGGTCTGATAAGAGACACCGGCATACTCTGCGACATCGTATAACGTTACTGGTTTCACATTC
ACCACCCTGAATTGACTCTCTTCCGGGCGCTATCATGCCATACCGCGAAAGGTTTTGCGCCATTCGATGG
TGTCCGGGATCTCGACGCTCTCCCTTATGCGACTCCTGCATTAGG
